>Addgene plasmid #220779 | BmTyr-Flag | addgene full sequence | sequence record 444228 | Addgene NGS Result
CCAGCGGTGGTTTGTTTGCCGGATCAAGAGCTACCAACTCTTTTTCCGAATGTAACTGGCTTCAGCAGAG
CGCAGATACCAAATACTGTTCTTCTAGTGTAGCCGTAGTTAGGCCACCACTTCAAGAACTCTGTAGCACC
GCCTACATACCTCGCTCTGCTAATCCTGTTACCAGTGGCTGCTGCCAGTGGCGATAAGTCGTGTCTTACC
GGGTTGGACTCAAGACGATAGTTACCGGATAAGGCGCAGCGGTCGGGCTGAACGGGGGGTTCGTGCACAC
AGCCCAGCTTGGAGCGAACGACCTACACCGAACTGAGATACCTACAGCGTGAGCTATGAGAAAGCGCCAC
GCTTCCCGAAGGGAGAAAGGCGGACAGGTATCCGGTAAGCGGCAGGGTCGGAACAGGAGAGCGCACGAGG
GAGCTTCCAGGGGGAAACGCCTGGTATCTTTATAGTCCTGTCGGGTTTCGCCACCTCTGACTTGAGCGTC
GATTTTTGTGATGCTCGTCAGGGGGGCGGAGCCTATGGAAAAACGCCAGCAACGCGGCCTTTTTACGGTT
CCTGGCCTTTTGCTGGCCTTTTGCTCACATGTTCTTTCCTGCGTTATCCCCTGATTCTGTGGATAACCGT
ATTACCGCCATGCATTAGTTATTAATAGTAATCAATTACGGGGTCATTAGTTCATAGCCCATATATGGAG
TTCCGCGTTACATAACTTACGGTAAATGGCCCGCCTGGCTGACCGCCCAACGACCCCCGCCCATTGACGT
CAATAATGACGTATGTTCCCATAGTAACGCCAATAGGGACTTTCCATTGACGTCAATGGGTGGAGTATTT
ACGGTAAACTGCCCACTTGGCAGTACATCAAGTGTATCATATGCCAAGTACGCCCCCTATTGACGTCAAT
GACGGTAAATGGCCCGCCTGGCATTATGCCCAGTACATGACCTTATGGGACTTTCCTACTTGGCAGTACA
TCTACGTATTAGTCATCGCTATTACCATGGTGATGCGGTTTTGGCAGTACATCAATGGGCGTGGATAGCG
GTTTGACTCACGGGGATTTCCAAGTCTCCACCCCATTGACGTCAATGGGAGTTTGTTTTGGCACCAAAAT
CAACGGGACTTTCCAAAATGTCGTAACAACTCCGCCCCATTGACGCAAATGGGCGGTAGGCGTGTACGGT
GGGAGGTCTATATAAGCAGAGCTGGTTTAGTGAACCGTCAGATCCGCTAGCGCTACCGGACTCAGATCTC
GAGCTCAAGCTTCGAATTCGCCACCATGAGTAACAAGTACCGTGTGAGAAAGAATGTCCTGCATCTGACC
GATACAGAGAAACGAGACTTTGTGAGAACGGTGCTGATTCTGAAGGAGAAAGGCATTTATGACAGGTACA
TCGCTTGGCACGGTGCGGCAGGGAAATTCCACACTCCTCCAGGGAGCGATCGCAATGCCGCTCACATGAG
TTCTGCCTTTCTTCCTTGGCACCGGGAATATCTGCTCCGGTTTGAACGCGACTTGCAAAGCATAAACCCC
GAAGTGACGTTGCCCTATTGGGAGTGGGAGACAGATGCGCAAATGCAGGATCCAAGCCAAAGCCAGATTT
GGTCTGCCGACTTTATGGGAGGCAATGGGAACCCTATCAAGGACTTCATCGTTGATACCGGACCTTTTGC
TGCTGGTAGATGGACCACCATCGATGAGCAAGGCAACCCTTCAGGCGGTCTGAAAAGGAATTTCGGAGCC
ACCAAAGAAGCACCCACACTGCCGACTCGGGATGATGTACTCAACGCACTGAAGATTACCCAGTATGACA
CACCACCCTGGGATATGACTTCCCAGAACTCCTTCAGGAATCAGCTTGAGGGGTTCATTAACGGGCCTCA
GCTGCACAACAGAGTCCACAGATGGGTTGGCGGACAGATGGGCGTAGTCCCCACTGCACCAAATGATCCC
GTGTTCTTCCTCCATCATGCCAATGTGGACCGAATCTGGGCCGTTTGGCAGATCATACATCGCAACCAGA
ATTACCAGCCCATGAAGAATGGCCCATTCGGTCAGAACTTTCGTGACCCAATGTACCCGTGGAATACTAC
ACCGGAGGACGTGATGAACCATCGGAAACTGGGATACGTCTACGATATCGAACTCCGCAAATCCAAGAGG
TCATCTGACTATAAGGACGACGACGATAAGTGAGCGGCCGCGACTCTAGATCATAATCAGCCATACCACA
TTTGTAGAGGTTTTACTTGCTTTAAAAAACCTCCCACACCTCCCCCTGAACCTGAAACATAAAATGAATG
CAATTGTTGTTGTTAACTTGTTTATTGCAGCTTATAATGGTTACAAATAAAGCAATAGCATCACAAATTT
CACAAATAAAGCATTTTTTTCACTGCATTCTAGTTGTGGTTTGTCCAAACTCATCAATGTATCTTAAGGC
GTAAATTGTAAGCGTTAATATTTTGTTAAAATTCGCGTTAAATTTTTGTTAAATCAGCTCATTTTTTAAC
CAATAGGCCGAAATCGGCAAAATCCCTTATAAATCAAAAGAATAGACCGAGATAGGGT
[37 nt withheld, positions 2579-2615]
AAAGAACGTGGACTCCAACGTCAAAGG
[49 nt withheld, positions 2643-2691]
T
[91 nt withheld, positions 2693-2783]
G
[124 nt withheld, positions 2785-2908]
CAGGTGGCACTTTTCGGGGAAATGTGCGCGGAACCCCTATTTGTTTATTTTTCTAAATACATTCAAATAT
GTATCCGCTCATGAGACAATAACCCTGATAAATGCTTCAATAATATTGAAAAAGGAAGAGTCCTGAGGCG
GAAAGAACCAGCTGTGGAATGTGTGTCAGTTAGGGTGTGGAAAGTCCCCAGGCTCCCCAGCAGGCAGAAG
TATGCAAAGCATGCATCTCAATTAGTCAGCAACCAGGTGTGGAAAGTCCCCAGGCTCCCCAGCAGGCAGA
AGTATGCAAAGCATGCATCTCAATTAGTCAGCAACCATAGTCCCGCCCCTAACTCCGCCCATCCCGCCCC
TAACTCCGCCCAGTTCCGCCCATTCTCCGCCCCATGGCTGACTAATTTTTTTTATTTATGCAGAGGCCGA
GGCCGCCTCGGCCTCTGAGCTATTCCAGAAGTAGTGAGGAGGCTTTTTTGGAGGCCTAGGCTTTTGCAAA
GATCGATCAAGAGACAGGATGAGGATCGTTTCGCATGATTGAACAAGATGGATTGCACGCAGGTTCTCCG
GCCGCTTGGGTGGAGAGGCTATTCGGCTATGACTGGGCACAACAGACAATCGGCTGCTCTGATGCCGCCG
TGTTCCGGCTGTCAGCGCAGGGGCGCCCGGTTCTTTTTGTCAAGACCGACCTGTCCGGTGCCCTGAATGA
ACTGCAAGACGAGGCAGCGCGGCTATCGTGGCTGGCCACGACGGGCGTTCCTTGCGCAGCTGTGCTCGAC
GTTGTCACTGAAGCGGGAAGGGACTGGCTGCTATTGGGCGAAGTGCCGGGGCAGGATCTCCTGTCATCTC
ACCTTGCTCCTGCCGAGAAAGTATCCATCATGGCTGATGCAATGCGGCGGCTGCATACGCTTGATCCGGC
TACCTGCCCATTCGACCACCAAGCGAAACATCGCATCGAGCGAGCACGTACTCGGATGGAAGCCGGTCTT
GTCGATCAGGATGATCTGGACGAAGAGCATCAGGGGCTCGCGCCAGCCGAACTGTTCGCCAGGCTCAAGG
CGAGCATGCCCGACGGCGAGGATCTCGTCGTGACCCATGGCGATGCCTGCTTGCCGAATATCATGGTGGA
AAATGGCCGCTTTTCTGGATTCATCGACTGTGGCCGGCTGGGTGTGGCGGACCGCTATCAGGACATAGCG
TTGGCTACCCGTGATATTGCTGAAGAGCTTGGCGGCGAATGGGCTGACCGCTTCCTCGTGCTTTACGGTA
TCGCCGCTCCCGATTCGCAGCGCATCGCCTTCTATCGCCTTCTTGACGAGTTCTTCTGAGCGGGACTCTG
GGGTTCGAAATGACCGACCAAGCGACGCCCAACCTGCCATCACGAGATTTCGATTCCACCGCCGCCTTCT
ATGAAAGGTTGGGCTTCGGAATCGTTTTCCGGGACGCCGGCTGGATGATCCTCCAGCGCGGGGATCTCAT
GCTGGAGTTCTTCGCCCACCCTAGGGGGAGGCTAACTGAAACACGGAAGGAGACAATACCGGAAGGAACC
CGCGCTATGACGGCAATAAAAAGACAGAATAAAACGCACGGTGTTGGGTCGTTTGTTCATAAACGCGGGG
TTCGGTCCCAGGGCTGGCACTCTGTCGATACCCCACCGAGACCCCATTGGGGCCAATACGCCCGCGTTTC
TTCCTTTTCCCCACCCCACCCCCCAAGTTCGGGTGAAGGCCCAGGGCTCGCAGCCAACGTCGGGGCGGCA
GGCCCTGCCATAGCCTCAGGTTACTCATATATACTTTAGATTGATTTAAAACTTCATTTTTAATTTAAAA
GGATCTAGGTGAAGATCCTTTTTGATAATCTCATGACCAAAATCCCTTAACGTGAGTTTTCGTTCCACTG
AGCGTCAGACCCCGTAGAAAAGATCAAAGGATCTTCTTGAGATCCTTTTTTTCTGCGCGTAATCTGCTGC
TTGCAAACAAAAAAACCACCGCTA
Features (pLannotate 1.2.2; 13 found; start..end, strand, type, name):
    706..1009    +  enhancer       CMV enhancer: human cytomegalovirus immediate early enhancer
   1010..1213    +  promoter       CMV promoter: human cytomegalovirus (CMV) immediate early promoter
   1236..1279    +  misc_feature   MCS (fragment): multiple cloning site
   2219..2302    +  CDS            large T antigen (fragment): large T antigen from SV40 (simian virus 40)
   2325..2446    +  polyA_signal   SV40 poly(A) signal: SV40 polyadenylation signal
   2480..2908    -  rep_origin     f1 ori (sequence partly withheld): f1 bacteriophage origin of replication; arrow indicates direction of (+) strand synthesis
   2935..3039    +  promoter       AmpR promoter: bla
   3041..3398    +  promoter       SV40 promoter: SV40 enhancer and early promoter
   3433..4227    +  CDS            NeoR/KanR: aminoglycoside phosphotransferase from Tn5; aph(3')-II (or nptII); confers resistance to neomycin, kanamycin, and G418 (Geneticin®)
   4248..4400    +  CDS            ble (fragment): BLE_KLEPN - Experimental evidence at protein level: Swiss-Prot protein existence level 1. Binding protein with a strong affinity to the bleomycin family of antibiotics. Binds to CL990; an antimitotic-antibiotic compound. From Klebsiella pneumoniae.
   4459..4506    +  polyA_signal   HSV TK poly(A) signal: herpes simplex virus thymidine kinase polyadenylation signal (Cole and Stacy, 1985)
   4597..4613    -  polyA_signal   bGH poly(A) signal (fragment): bovine growth hormone polyadenylation signal
   4835..531     +  rep_origin     ori (across the origin): high-copy-number ColE1/pMB1/pBR322/pUC origin of replication
