[The description below was written by a language model from this plasmid's Addgene catalogue record and pLannotate feature annotations shown in this document.]
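Description:
BmTyr-Flag is a mammalian expression plasmid built on the pEGFP-N backbone with the EGFP coding sequence removed, so the insert is expressed on its own rather than as a fluorescent fusion. It carries the tyrosinase from Bacillus megaterium (BmTyr) with a C-terminal Flag epitope tag, cloned between the EcoRI and NotI sites of the polylinker. Both sites are retained. Transcription is driven by the human cytomegalovirus immediate early enhancer and promoter and terminated by the SV40 polyadenylation signal downstream of the insert. The automated feature table for the 4,892 nt sequence does not annotate the tyrosinase or Flag sequences. However, the unannotated gap between the MCS fragment and the SV40 late region is where the insert would be expected to lie. The short "large T antigen", "ble" and bGH poly(A) fragments are most likely incidental matches to residual backbone sequence, not functional elements.

The plasmid replicates at high copy number in E. coli from a ColE1/pUC-type origin and also contains an f1 phage origin. Selection relies on a single Tn5 aminoglycoside phosphotransferase gene (NeoR/KanR) placed behind tandem bacterial (bla) and SV40 early promoters and followed by the HSV TK polyadenylation signal. This arrangement gives kanamycin resistance in bacteria and can confer G418 resistance in mammalian cells.

The associated publication concerns tyrosinase-based proximity labeling in living cells and in vivo. The construct therefore appears intended for expressing the bacterial tyrosinase in mammalian cells as the labeling enzyme, with the Flag tag available for antibody-based detection of the protein. The record does not mention any localization or targeting sequence.
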