Addgene plasmid #220779: BmTyr-Flag
Depositing lab: Itaru Hamachi. Publication: Tyrosinase-Based Proximity Labeling in Living Cells and In Vivo. Zhu H, Oh JH, Matsuda Y, Mino T, Ishikawa M, Nakamura H, Tsujikawa M, Nonaka H, Hamachi I. J Am Chem Soc. 2024 Mar 20;146(11):7515-7523. doi: 10.1021/jacs.3c13183. Epub 2024 Mar 6. PubMed 38445591.
Backbone
  Vector backbone: pEGFP-N
  Modifications to backbone: EGFP was omitted
  Vector type: Mammalian Expression
Growth in bacteria
  Bacterial resistance: Kanamycin, 50 μg/mL
  Growth temperature: 37°C
  Growth strain: DH5alpha
  Copy number: High Copy
Gene/Insert
  Gene/Insert name: Bacillus megaterium Tyrosinase (alt name: BmTyr)
  Promoter: CMV
  Tag / fusion protein: Flag tag (C terminal on insert)
  Cloning method: Restriction Enzyme; 5′ cloning site EcoRI (not destroyed); 3′ cloning site NotI (not destroyed)
  Sequencing primers: 5′ CMV Forward
Terms and licenses: Academic/Nonprofit Terms; Industry Terms: Not Available to Industry
How to cite: BmTyr-Flag was a gift from Itaru Hamachi (Addgene plasmid # 220779 ; http://n2t.net/addgene:220779 ; RRID:Addgene_220779)
